Addgene plasmid #45396: pBEST-melR-deGFP-T500
Depositing lab: Vincent Noireaux. Depositing organization: University of Minnesota. Publication: Efficient cell-free expression with the endogenous E. Coli RNA polymerase and sigma factor 70. Shin J, Noireaux V. J Biol Eng. 2010 Jun 24;4:8. 10.1186/1754-1611-4-8 PubMed 20576148.
Backbone
  Vector backbone: pBEST-Luc
  Backbone manufacturer: Promega
  Backbone size w/o insert (bp): 4486
  Total vector size (bp): 4486
  Vector type: Bacterial Expression
Growth in bacteria
  Bacterial resistance: Ampicillin, 100 μg/mL
  Growth temperature: 37°C
  Growth strain: JM109
  Copy number: High Copy
Gene/Insert
  Gene/Insert name: melibiose repressor (alt name: melR)
  Insert size (bp): 908
Terms and licenses: Academic/Nonprofit Terms; Industry Terms: Not Available to Industry
How to cite: pBEST-melR-deGFP-T500 was a gift from Vincent Noireaux (Addgene plasmid # 45396 ; http://n2t.net/addgene:45396 ; RRID:Addgene_45396)
