[The description below was written by a language model from this plasmid's Addgene catalogue record and pLannotate feature annotations shown in this document.]
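Description:
pBEST-melR-deGFP-T500 is a bacterial expression plasmid built on the Promega pBEST-Luc backbone and associated with work on E. coli cell-free transcription–translation driven by the endogenous RNA polymerase and sigma factor 70. It is maintained in E. coli as a high-copy plasmid through a ColE1/pUC-type origin and is selected with ampicillin via a β-lactamase gene under its own bla promoter. The catalogue lists 4,486 bp for both the backbone and the total vector, whereas the sequenced record that was annotated is 4,319 nt, so the catalogue sizes should be treated as approximate.

The payload has two parts. The listed insert, melR (about 0.9 kb), encodes the E. coli K12 MelR protein. The catalogue calls it the melibiose repressor, but the annotation identifies it as a transcription activator of the melAB operon that binds two sites upstream of the melAB start. It lies on the reverse strand, oriented away from a reporter unit on the forward strand. That unit consists of a strong ribosome binding site from bacteriophage T7 gene 10 followed by an EGFP-family coding sequence, which corresponds to the deGFP named in the plasmid title. Because the map is circular, the roughly 270 nt between the melR start and the RBS is a divergent intergenic region that may hold the regulatory sequences. No promoter is annotated there, however, and the record does not state which promoter drives either gene. The T500 terminator implied by the name is also not annotated. Short fragments matching a tetracycline resistance gene and the lambda O protein appear to be backbone or cloning remnants rather than functional genes. The layout suggests a MelR-regulated fluorescent reporter for gene circuit or cell-free expression studies, although the record does not state this use explicitly.
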