Features (pLannotate 1.2.2; 8 found; start..end, strand, type, name):
      7..29      +  RBS            RBS: efficient ribosome binding site from bacteriophage T7 gene 10 (Olins and Rangwala, 1989)
     39..710     +  CDS            (3-F)Tyr-EGFP: (3-F)Tyr-EGFP is a basic (constitutively fluorescent) green fluorescent protein published in 2004, derived from Aequorea victoria.
    750..881     +  CDS            TcR (fragment): tetracycline efflux protein; tet; confers resistance to tetracycline
   1061..1649    -  rep_origin     ori: high-copy-number ColE1/pMB1/pBR322/pUC origin of replication
   1820..2680    -  CDS            AmpR: β-lactamase; bla; confers resistance to ampicillin, carbenicillin, and related antibiotics
   2681..2785    -  promoter       AmpR promoter: bla
   2887..3141    +  CDS            O (fragment): VRPO_LAMBD - Protein inferred from homology: Swiss-Prot protein existence level 3. Necessary for the bidirectional replication of DNA. It interacts with the ori (origin of replication) region of the genome during the initiation of replication. From Escherichia phage lambda (Bacteriophage lambda).
   3145..4050    -  CDS            melR: MELR_ECOLI - Experimental evidence at protein level: Swiss-Prot protein existence level 1. Transcription activator for the expression of the melAB operon. MelR binds at two sites located upstream of the melAB transcription site. From Escherichia coli (strain K12).
>Addgene plasmid #45396 | pBEST-melR-deGFP-T500 | addgene full sequence | sequence record 392667 | Addgene NGS Result
AATAATTTTGTTTAACTTTAAGAAGGAGATATACCATGGAGCTTTTCACTGGCGTTGTTCCCATCCTGGT
CGAGCTGGACGGCGACGTAAACGGCCACAAGTTCAGCGTGTCCGGCGAGGGCGAGGGCGATGCCACCTAC
GGCAAGCTGACCCTGAAGTTCATCTGCACCACCGGCAAGCTGCCCGTGCCCTGGCCCACCCTCGTGACCA
CCCTGACCTACGGCGTGCAGTGCTTCAGCCGCTACCCCGACCACATGAAGCAGCACGACTTCTTCAAGTC
CGCCATGCCCGAAGGCTACGTCCAGGAGCGCACCATCTTCTTCAAGGACGACGGCAACTACAAGACCCGC
GCCGAGGTGAAGTTCGAGGGCGACACCCTGGTGAACCGCATCGAGCTGAAGGGCATCGACTTCAAGGAGG
ACGGCAACATCCTGGGGCACAAGCTGGAGTACAACTACAACAGCCACAACGTCTATATCATGGCCGACAA
GCAGAAGAACGGCATCAAGGTGAACTTCAAGATCCGCCACAACATCGAGGACGGCAGCGTGCAGCTCGCC
GACCACTACCAGCAGAACACCCCCATCGGCGACGGCCCCGTGCTGCTGCCCGACAACCACTACCTGAGCA
CCCAGTCCGCCCTGAGCAAAGACCCCAACGAGAAGCGCGATCACATGGTCCTGCTGGAGTTCGTGACCGC
CGCCGGGATCTAACTCGAGCAAAGCCCGCCGAAAGGCGGGCTTTTCTGTGTCGACCGATGCCCTTGAGAG
CCTTCAACCCAGTCAGCTCCTTCCGGTGGGCGCGGGGCATGACTATCGTCGCCGCACTTATGACTGTCTT
CTTTATCATGCAACTCGTAGGACAGGTGCCGGCAGCGCTCTTCCGCTTCCTCGCTCACTGACTCGCTGCG
CTCGGTCGTTCGGCTGCGGCGAGCGGTATCAGCTCACTCAAAGGCGGTAATACGGTTATCCACAGAATCA
GGGGATAACGCAGGAAAGAACATGTGAGCAAAAGGCCAGCAAAAGGCCAGGAACCGTAAAAAGGCCGCGT
TGCTGGCGTTTTTCCATAGGCTCCGCCCCCCTGACGAGCATCACAAAAATCGACGCTCAAGTCAGAGGTG
GCGAAACCCGACAGGACTATAAAGATACCAGGCGTTTCCCCCTGGAAGCTCCCTCGTGCGCTCTCCTGTT
CCGACCCTGCCGCTTACCGGATACCTGTCCGCCTTTCTCCCTTCGGGAAGCGTGGCGCTTTCTCATAGCT
CACGCTGTAGGTATCTCAGTTCGGTGTAGGTCGTTCGCTCCAAGCTGGGCTGTGTGCACGAACCCCCCGT
TCAGCCCGACCGCTGCGCCTTATCCGGTAACTATCGTCTTGAGTCCAACCCGGTAAGACACGACTTATCG
CCACTGGCAGCAGCCACTGGTAACAGGATTAGCAGAGCGAGGTATGTAGGCGGTGCTACAGAGTTCTTGA
AGTGGTGGCCTAACTACGGCTACACTAGAAGAACAGTATTTGGTATCTGCGCTCTGCTGAAGCCAGTTAC
CTTCGGAAAAAGAGTTGGTAGCTCTTGATCCGGCAAACAAACCACCGCTGGTAGCGGTGGTTTTTTTGTT
TGCAAGCAGCAGATTACGCGCAGAAAAAAAGGATCTCAAGAAGATCCTTTGATCTTTTCTACGGGGTCTG
ACGCTCAGTGGAACGAAAACTCACGTTAAGGGATTTTGGTCATGAGATTATCAAAAAGGATCTTCACCTA
GATCCTTTTAAATTAAAAATGAAGTTTTAAATCAATCTAAAGTATATATGAGTAAACTTGGTCTGACAGT
TACCAATGCTTAATCAGTGAGGCACCTATCTCAGCGATCTGTCTATTTCGTTCATCCATAGTTGCCTGAC
TCCCCGTCGTGTAGATAACTACGATACGGGAGGGCTTACCATCTGGCCCCAGTGCTGCAATGATACCGCG
AGACCCACGCTCACCGGCTCCAGATTTATCAGCAATAAACCAGCCAGCCGGAAGGGCCGAGCGCAGAAGT
GGTCCTGCAACTTTATCCGCCTCCATCCAGTCTATTAATTGTTGCCGGGAAGCTAGAGTAAGTAGTTCGC
CAGTTAATAGTTTGCGCAACGTTGTTGCCATTGCTACAGGCATCGTGGTGTCACGCTCGTCGTTTGGTAT
GGCTTCATTCAGCTCCGGTTCCCAACGATCAAGGCGAGTTACATGATCCCCCATGTTGTGCAAAAAAGCG
GTTAGCTCCTTCGGTCCTCCGATCGTTGTCAGAAGTAAGTTGGCCGCAGTGTTATCACTCATGGTTATGG
CAGCACTGCATAATTCTCTTACTGTCATGCCATCCGTAAGATGCTTTTCTGTGACTGGTGAGTACTCAAC
CAAGTCATTCTGAGAATAGTGTATGCGGCGACCGAGTTGCTCTTGCCCGGCGTCAACACGGGATAATACC
GCGCCACATAGCAGAACTTTAAAAGTGCTCATCATTGGAAAACGTTCTTCGGGGCGAAAACTCTCAAGGA
TCTTACCGCTGTTGAGATCCAGTTCGATGTAACCCACTCGTGCACCCAACTGATCTTCAGCATCTTTTAC
TTTCACCAGCGTTTCTGGGTGAGCAAAAACAGGAAGGCAAAATGCCGCAAAAAAGGGAATAAGGGCGACA
CGGAAATGTTGAATACTCATACTCTTCCTTTTTCAATATTATTGAAGCATTTATCAGGGTTATTGTCTCA
TGAGCGGATACATATTTGAATGTATTTAGAAAAATAAACAAATAGGGGTTCCGCGCACATTTCCCCGAAA
AGTGCCACCTGACGTCTAAGAAACCATTATTATCATGACATTAACCTATAAAAATAGGCGTATCACGAGG
CCCTTTCGTCTTCAAGAATTCTGGCGAATCCTCTGACCAGCCAGAAAACGACCTTTCTGTGGTGAAACCG
GATGCTGCAATTCAGAGCGCCAGCAAGTGGGGGACAGCAGAAGACCTGACCGCCGCAGAGTGGATGTTTG
ACATGGTGAAGACTATCGCACCATCAGCCAGAAAACCGAATTTTGCTGGGTGGGCTAACGATATCCGCCT
GATGCGTGAACGTGACGGACGTAACCACCGCGACATGTGTGTGCTGTTCCGCTGGGCATGCTTAGCCGGG
AAACGTCTGGCGGCGCTGTTGGCTAAGTTTGCGGTATTGTTGCGGCGACATGCCGACATATTTGCCGAAC
GTGCTGTAAAAACGACTACTTGAACGAAAGCCTGCCGTCAGGGCAATATCGAGAATACTTTTATCGGTAT
CGCTCAGTAACGCGCGAACGTGGTTGATGCGCATCGCGGTAATGTACTGTTTCATCGTCAATTGCATGAC
CCGCTGGAATATCCCCATTGCATAGTTGGCGTTAAGTTTGACGTGCTCAGCCACATCGTTGATGGTCAGC
GCCTGATCATAGTTTTCGGCAATAAAGCCCAGCATCTGGCTAACATAAAATTGCGCATGGCGCGAGACGC
TGTTTTTGTGTGTGCGCGAGGTTTTATTGACCAGAATCGGTTCCCAGCCAGAGAGGCTAAATCGCTTGAG
CATCAGGCCAATTTCATCAATGGCGAGCTGGCGAATTTGCTCGTTCGGACTGTTTAATTCCTGCTGCCAG
CGGCGCACTTCAAACGGGCTAAGTTGCTGTGTGGCCAGTGATTTGATCACCATGCCGTGAGTGACGTGGT
TAATCAGGTCTTTATCCAGCGGCCAGGAGAGAAACAGATGCATCGGCAGATTAAAAATCGCCATGCTCTG
ACAGGTTCCGGTATCTGTTAGTTGGTGCGGTGTACAGGCCCAGAACAGCGTGATATGACCCTGATTGATA
TTCACTTTTTCATTGTTGATCAGGTATTCCACATCGCCATCGAAAGGCACATTCACTTCGACCTGACCAT
GCCAGTGGCTGGTGGGCATGATATGCGGTGCGCGAAACTCAATCTCCATCCGCTGGTATTCCGAATACAG
CGACAGCGGGCTGCGGGTCTGTTTTTCGTCGCTGCTGCACATAAACGTATCTGTATTCATGGATGGCTCT
CTTTCCTGGAATATCAGAATTATGGCAGGAGTGAGGGAGGATGACTGCGAGTGGGAGCACGGTTTTCACC
CTCTTCCCAGAGGGGCGAGGGGACTCTCCGAGTATCATGAGGCCGAAAACTCTGCTTTTCAGGTAATTTA
TTCCCATAAACTCAGATTTACTGCTGCTTCACGCAGGATCTGAGTTTATGGGAATGCTCAACCTGGAAGC
CGGAGGTTTTCTGCAGATTCGCCTGCCATGATGAAGTTATTCAGCTAGC
