>Addgene plasmid #45396 | pBEST-melR-deGFP-T500 | addgene partial sequence | sequence record 65251 | EGFP_N_primer
AAGCTCCATGGTATATCTCCTTCTTAAAGTTAAACAAAATTATTGCTAGCTGAATAACTTCATCATGGCA
GGCGAATCTGCAGAAAACCTCCGGCTTCCAGGTTGAGCATTCCCATAAACTCAGATCCTGCGTGAAGCAG
CAGTAAATCTGAGTTTATGGGAATAAATTACCTGAAAAGCAGAGTTTTCGGCCTCATGATACTCGGAGAG
TCCCCTCGCCCCTCTGGGAAGAGGGTGAAAACCGTGCTCCCACTCGCAGTCATCCTCCCTCACTCCTGCC
ATAATTCTGATATTCCAGGAAAGAGAGCCATCCATGAATACAGATACGTTTATGTGCAGCAGCGACGAAA
AACAGACCCGCAGCCCGCTGTCGCTGTATTCGGAATACCAGCGGATGGAGATTGAGTTTCGCGCACCGCA
TATCATGCCCACCAGCCACTGGCATGGTCAGGTCGAAGTGAATGTGCCTTTCGATGGCGATGTGGAATAC
CTGATCAACAATGAAAAAGTGAATATCAATCAGGGTCATATCACGCTGTTCTGGGCCTGTACACCGCACC
AACTAACAGATACCGGAACCTGTCAGAGCATGGCGATTTTTAATCTGCCGATGCATCTGTTTCTCTCCTG
GCCGCTGGATAAAGACCTGATTAACCACGTCACTCACGGCATGGTGATCAAATCACTGGCCACACAGCAA
CTTAGCCCGTTTGAAGTGCGCCGCTGGCAGCAGGAATTAAACAGTCCGAACGAGCAAATTCGCCAGCTCG
CCATTGATGAAATTGGCCTGATGCTCAAGCGATTTAGCCTCTCTGGCTGGGAACCGATTCTGGTCAATAA
AACCTCGCGCACACACAAAAACAGCGTCTCGCGCCATGCGCAATTTTATGTTAGCCAGATGCTGGGCTTT
ATTGCCGAAAACTATGATCAGGCGCTGACCATCAACGATGTGGCTGAGCACGTCAAACTTAACGCCAACT
ATGCAATGGG
